Addgene plasmid #25323: EPHA1 (3KKA)
Purpose: Bacterial expression for structure determination; may not be full ORF
Depositing lab: Cheryl Arrowsmith. Depositing organization: University of Toronto.
Backbone
  Vector backbone: pET28-MHL
  Backbone manufacturer: SGC
  Backbone size w/o insert (bp): 7325
  Vector type: Bacterial Expression
Growth in bacteria
  Bacterial resistance: Kanamycin, 50 μg/mL
  Growth temperature: 37°C
  Growth strain: DH5alpha
  Copy number: Low Copy
Gene/Insert
  Gene/Insert name: epha1.911.974 (alt names: PDB: 3KKA; EphA1, SAM domain)
  Species: H. sapiens (human)
  Insert size (bp): 192
  Entrez Gene: EPHA1 (a.k.a. EPH, EPHT, EPHT1)
  Tag / fusion protein: His (N terminal on insert)
  Cloning method: Restriction Enzyme
  Sequencing primers: 5′ T7; 3′ T7-term
Terms and licenses: Academic/Nonprofit Terms; Industry Terms: Not Available to Industry
Depositor comments: PDB: 3KKA. http://www.thesgc.org/structures/3KKA/
How to cite: EPHA1 (3KKA) was a gift from Cheryl Arrowsmith (Addgene plasmid # 25323 ; http://n2t.net/addgene:25323 ; RRID:Addgene_25323)
