[The description below was written by a language model from this plasmid's Addgene catalogue record.]
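Description:
EPHA1 (3KKA) is a bacterial expression plasmid built on the pET28-MHL backbone, a pET28-derived vector from a structural genomics consortium with a recorded backbone size of 7325 bp without insert. It is propagated in E. coli as a low-copy plasmid under kanamycin selection. No feature table accompanies the record, so the origin of replication and the promoter are not explicitly listed. However, the recommended sequencing primers (T7 forward and T7 terminator reverse) are consistent with the insert sitting in a T7 promoter/terminator expression cassette typical of pET vectors, in which transcription depends on T7 RNA polymerase supplied by the expression host.

The insert is a short 192 bp fragment of human EPHA1, an Eph-family receptor tyrosine kinase. Its name, epha1.911.974, suggests it encodes residues 911 to 974, and the record identifies this region as the SAM (sterile alpha motif) domain. It is therefore a single-domain construct rather than the full open reading frame, as the catalogue entry itself cautions. The fragment was introduced by restriction enzyme cloning and carries an N-terminal His tag, which allows purification of the recombinant protein by immobilised metal affinity chromatography. The record does not state whether a protease cleavage site separates the tag from the domain.

The stated purpose is bacterial production of protein for structure determination, and the construct is linked to a deposited Protein Data Bank structure of the EphA1 SAM domain (entry 3KKA). It is suited to producing this isolated domain for crystallography and for related biophysical or interaction studies.
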