>Addgene plasmid #25323 | EPHA1 (3KKA) | depositor partial sequence | sequence record 11797 | Author sequence
GATGGGATCCCGTATCGAACCGTCTCTGAGTGGCTCGAGTCCATACGCATGAAACGCTACATCCTGCACT
TCCACTCGGCTGGGCTGGACACCATGGAGTGTGTGCTGGAGCTGACCGCTGAGGACCTGACGCAGATGGG
AATCACACTGCCCGGGCACCAGAAGCGCATTCTTTGCAGTATTCAGGGATTC
