>Addgene plasmid #25323 | EPHA1 (3KKA) | addgene partial sequence | sequence record 31406 | 25323 with T7
ATTCCCTCTGAATATTTTGTTTACTTTAAGAAGGAGATATACCATGCATCATCATCATCATCACAGCAGC
GGCAGAGAAAACTTGTATTTCCAGGGCGATGGGATCCCGTATCGAACCGTCTCTGAGTGGCTCGAGTCCA
TACGCATGAAACGCTACATCCTGCACTTCCACTCGGCTGGGCTGGACACCATGGAGTGTGTGCTGGAGCT
GACCGCTGAGGACCTGACGCAGATGGGAATCACACTGCCCGGGCACCAGAAGCGCATTCTTTGCAGTATT
CAGGGATTCTGATGACGAAGCTTGCGGCCGCACTCGAGCACCACCACCACCACCACTGAGATCCGGCTGC
TAACAAAGCCCGAAAGGAAGCTGAGTTGGCTGCTGCCACCGCTGAGCAATAACTAGCATAACCCCTTGGG
GCCTCTAAACGGGTCTTGAGGGGTTTTTTGCTGAAAGGAGGAACTATATCCGGATTGGCGAATGGG
[124 nt withheld, positions 487-610]
C
[91 nt withheld, positions 612-702]
A
[49 nt withheld, positions 704-752]
CCTTTGACGTTGGAGTCCACGTTCTTT
[37 nt withheld, positions 780-816]
ACCCTATCTCGGTCTATTCTTTTGATTTATAAGGGATTTTGCCGATTTCGGCCTATTGGTTAAAAAATGA
GCTGATTTAACAAAAATTTAACGCG
